Addgene plasmid #107628: Ddo_piwi-1
Purpose: In situ hybridization and RNAi studies in planarians
Depositing lab: Alejandro Sánchez. Depositing organization: Stowers Institute for Medical Research. Publication: Hands-On Classroom Activities for Exploring Regeneration and Stem Cell Biology with Planarians. Accorsi A, Williams MM, Ross EJ, Robb SMC, Elliott SA, Tu KC, Sanchez Alvarado A. The American Biology Teacher 79(3):208-223. Mar 2017. 10.1525/abt.2017.79.3.208.
Backbone
  Vector backbone: pPR-T4P
  Backbone size w/o insert (bp): 2636
  Vector type: RNAi ; In situ hybridization
Growth in bacteria
  Bacterial resistance: Kanamycin, 50 μg/mL
  Growth temperature: 37°C
  Growth strain: DH5alpha
  Copy number: Unknown
Gene/Insert
  Gene/Insert name: piwi-1
  Species: Dugesia dorotocephala
  Insert size (bp): 2049
  Cloning method: Ligation Independent Cloning
Terms and licenses: Academic/Nonprofit Terms; Industry Terms: Not Available to Industry
How to cite: Ddo_piwi-1 was a gift from Alejandro Sánchez (Addgene plasmid # 107628 ; http://n2t.net/addgene:107628 ; RRID:Addgene_107628)
