[The description below was written by a language model from this plasmid's Addgene catalogue record and pLannotate feature annotations shown in this document.]
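Description:
Ddo_piwi-1 is a small bacterial plasmid built on the pPR-T4P backbone, a vector designed for producing RNA from a cloned cDNA fragment for RNAi and in situ hybridization work in planarians. It is propagated in E. coli through a high-copy ColE1/pUC-type origin and selected with kanamycin via an aminoglycoside phosphotransferase (KanR) gene. Short remnants of lacI, lacZα and a pBluescript-type polylinker, along with rrnB T1 and T2 terminators, are annotated in the backbone and appear to be leftovers of vector ancestry or insulating elements rather than functional payload.

The insert is a roughly 2 kb fragment of piwi-1 from the planarian Dugesia dorotocephala, introduced by ligation independent cloning. The automated annotation recognises it by similarity to the Schmidtea mediterranea PIWI1 protein, which reflects the reference database rather than the source species given in the record. The fragment sits between opposing T7 promoters, each backed by a T7 terminator, and a third T7 promoter is annotated just beyond the downstream terminator. Convergent T7 transcription allows both strands to be made, yielding double-stranded RNA for knockdown. Transcription from one side only can supply antisense riboprobe for in situ hybridization. No eukaryotic promoter is present, so the plasmid serves as a transcription template rather than an expression vector.

Two sequence records accompany the entry: a full 4,526 nt plasmid assembly, and a 2,049 nt depositor record covering only the insert. The plasmid was deposited in connection with classroom activities exploring regeneration and stem cell biology in planarians.
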