Features (pLannotate 1.2.2; 1 found; start..end, strand, type, name):
      3..2042    +  CDS            wi-1 (fragment): PIWI1_SCHMD - Experimental evidence at transcript level: Swiss-Prot protein existence level 2. From Schmidtea mediterranea (Freshwater planarian flatworm).
>Addgene plasmid #107628 | Ddo_piwi-1 | depositor full sequence | sequence record 202984 | Full Sequence
GCGAGGAGTACTACCAAATGGTGAATATCGTATTCAATAACGTACAGTGTTTGATGGGACAAGAGAAAAT
CGGTCGCCAGTATTTTATTTCATCGAATATCGATTCTGTGTCGTTAAAAGAGGGTCCGAGTTTCTTTAAA
ATGGAAAATTTCAAGATTTTAGGTGGATTTTCTACGACAATCACCCGAGGAACCAATTCGGATGGGACTG
CGTCGACGCTGTTGTATTTGGAGCGGATCAATCGTGTTTTGAATGAGAGTAGTGTGTGTAGCGTGTATCG
ACGGGATCAAATCGACGCGCTGATCGGGCGAGATATCATCACGAAATATAACAATAAAACGTATAGGATT
TCCGATATCAAAGAAATGGCGATTGACGATGAAATCGAGTTGGGCGGGAAGCGGATTTCCTATCGCGAGT
ACTTCAAACAGCGGTATAATATTGCTTTGAAGACTGACAAGCAACCATTTGTGATTTCCCGGATGAAACG
ATCGATCGCGCCGAATTTGAGGAACAAGAATAAAGCGGAAGGCGCGGCGGAAGAGGGAGACGTTCCACCG
AGAGAGCCCGACCAGAGTCTATCGATTCCCGGAGAATTGTGTTATTTGTGCGGGTTCAGCGACAGCGAGC
GCGCTAATATCAATCTCCAGAAGAGCATGGGAGGCGTTTTGAAGAGAGAACCGCGCGAGAGACTCAACGA
CATCCGGGATTTCTGTAAGTGGACGAGCAATGGCGCACAGACTCGCGAATTCATGACGAGTTGGGGAATG
AACATTGACGAGCAGCCGATCACGATCCGCGGTCGAGAAATGCCGCCGGTCGATATCTTCTCGATGGACC
AGAAGATCAACACCAAGATTCCTGACGACTGGAAGTTTGGAGAAGTGAGATTCGACATCCCTAAAGGCAC
GGCGCATCGTTTCGGAGTGCTCGTGGTCGACCGAAACCCTGCGCATTTTAACGCGTTCATTGAGGACGTG
AAGCGCGAGATCGGCCGCCTCCGGATCAACTACACGATCGAGGCCGTATCGTCATGTCGTGGCAACGAGG
TCGAGGACGCTCTGGCCGAGTTCATCAAGATCAACAAGGTTCACATGGCTCTCGTGTTCATCCCCGACGA
CAAAGTCTACGCCAAGGTCAAGAACTTCACCATGTCAACTGGCCTGCTGACCCAATGCGTCACCCAGCGC
AACGGCAGCAACCGCGACGACCGCCGCAGAAAGGTGGTGGCCGACAAGTCCGTCATGCAGATGTTCTCTA
AGCTCGGCTACGACCCGTGGGGCATCAACCTCAAGATGGCGCCCACCATGATCGTGGGACTCGACACGTT
CCACTCGAAAACGGGCAAGCGGTCCGTGCAGGCGTCCGTGTTCTCGATTAGCGCCAAGTTCTCCCAGTAC
ATCAGCTTCGTCAACAGCTCGAAGGGCAAGAACGAGTTCCACGAGAACCTGGCCAAGAACTTCCTGACGG
CAATCAACACGTTCCAGAGCAAGTTCAACACGATGCCTCAGCGCTTCATCATTTACCGCGACGGCGTGGG
CGACTCGCAGCTCGCCTTCACCAAGAAGTACGAGACGGAGGCCGTCATGAAGATGCTCGAGACGATCTAC
GAGAACCAGCCGCTGCCGCAGATCCTCTACGTGATCGTTAAGAAGCGCATCAGCGTCAAGTTCTTCAAGG
ACGGCGGCAACCCCAATCCGGGCACGATCGTCGACGAGAAGGTCGTCAAGCCGAACTTCTACGAATTCTA
TCTCGTGTCCCAGAAAACTACCAAGGGAACGGCGTCACCGACCAACTACAACGTGCTCATGGACACCAAG
ATGACGAACAAGAAGACGAACGAGGTGGCGGCGATGGCGCCCAGCGTGCTGCAGCAGATCACGTACTCGC
TCACGCACCTCTACTTCAACTGGATGGGCACGATCCGCGTGCCGGTGCCCACGCATTACGCGCACCGCCT
GGCCGAGCTCGTGGGCAAGGTGCACCGGGGCGCCAACCCGCCCACCATCAACGAGCGCATCCGCGAGCGC
CTGTTCTACTTGTAGCCGT
