Features (pLannotate 1.2.2; 13 found; start..end, strand, type, name):
     24..71      -  terminator     T7 terminator: transcription terminator for bacteriophage T7 RNA polymerase
     76..94      +  promoter       T7 promoter: promoter for bacteriophage T7 RNA polymerase
    128..174     +  misc_feature   MCS (fragment): pBluescript multiple cloning site
    205..2121    +  CDS            wi-1 (fragment): PIWI1_SCHMD - Experimental evidence at transcript level: Swiss-Prot protein existence level 2. From Schmidtea mediterranea (Freshwater planarian flatworm).
   2156..2174    -  promoter       T7 promoter: promoter for bacteriophage T7 RNA polymerase
   2181..2224    +  terminator     T7 terminator (fragment): transcription terminator for bacteriophage T7 RNA polymerase
   2232..2250    -  promoter       T7 promoter: promoter for bacteriophage T7 RNA polymerase
   2384..3193    +  CDS            KanR: aminoglycoside phosphotransferase; aph(3')-Ia; confers resistance to kanamycin in bacteria or G418 (Geneticin®) in eukaryotes
   3340..3928    +  rep_origin     ori: high-copy-number ColE1/pMB1/pBR322/pUC origin of replication
   4111..4203    +  CDS            lacI (fragment): lac repressor; lacI; The lac repressor binds to the lac operator to inhibit transcription in E. coli. This inhibition can be relieved by adding lactose or isopropyl-β-D-thiogalactopyranoside (IPTG).
   4258..4285    -  terminator     rrnB T2 terminator: transcription terminator T2 from the E. coli rrnB gene
   4417..4460    +  terminator     rrnB T1 terminator: Escherichia coli rrnB; transcription terminator T1 from the E. coli rrnB gene
   4507..17      -  CDS            lacZα (fragment) (across the origin): LacZα fragment of β-galactosidase; lacZ fragment
>Addgene plasmid #107628 | Ddo_piwi-1 | addgene full sequence | sequence record 208222 | Addgene NGS Result
GTAAAACGACGGCCAGTCTTAAGCAAAAAACCCCTCAAGACCCGTTTAGAGGCCCCAAGGGGTTATGCTA
GGAAGTAATACGACTCACTATAGGGAGACCGGCAGATCTGATATCATCGATGAATTCGAGCTCCACCGCG
GTGGCGGCCGCTCTAGAACTAGTGGATCCACCGGTTCCATGGCTAGCGGCATTACCATCCCGGCGAGGAG
TACTACCAAATGGTGAATATCGTATTCAATAACGTACAGTGTTTGATGGGACAAGAGAAAATCGGTCGCC
AGTATTTTATTTCATCGAATATCGATTCTGTGTCGTTAAAAGAGGGTCCGAGTTTCTTTAGAATGGAAAA
TTTCAAGATTTTAGGTGGATTTTCTACGACAATCACCCGAGGAACCAATTCGGATGGGACTGCGTCGACG
CTGTTGTATTTGGAGCGGATCAATCGTGTTTTGAATGAGAGTAGTGTGTGTAGCGTGTATCGACGGGATC
AAATCGACGCGCTGATCGGGCGAGATATCATCACGAAATATAACAATAAAACGTATAGGATTTCCGATAT
CAAAGAAATGGCAATTGACGATGAAATCGAGTTGGGCGGGAAGCGGATTTCCTATCGCGAGTACTTCAAA
CAGCGGTATAATATTGCTTTGAAGACTGACAAGCAACCATTTGTGATTTCCCGGATGAAACGATCGATCG
CGCCGAATTTGAGGAACAAGAATAAAGCGGAAGGCGCGGCGGAAGAGGGAGACGTTCCACCGAGAGAGCC
CGACCAGAGTCTATCGATTCCCGGAGAATTGTGTTATTTGTGCGGGTTCAGCGACAGCGAGCGCGCTAAT
ATCAATCTCCAGAAGAGCATGGGAGGCGTTTTGAAGAGAGAACCGCGCGAGAGACTCAACGACATCCGGG
ATTTCTGTAAGTGGACGAGCAATGGCGCACAGACTCGCGAATTCATGACGAGTTGGGGAATGAACATTGA
CGAGCAGCCGATCACGATCCGCGGTCGAGAAATGCCGCCGGTCGATATCTTCTCGATGGACCAGAAGATC
AACACCAAGATTCCTGACGACTGGAAGTTTGGAGAAGTGAGATTCGACATCCCTAAAGGCACGGCGCATC
GTTTCGGCGTGCTCGTGGTCGACCGAAACCCTGCGCATTTTAACGCGTTCATTGAGGACGTGAAGCGCGA
GATCGGCCGCCTCCGGATCAACTACACGATCGAGGCCGTATCGTCATGTCGTGGCAACGAGGTCGAGGAC
GCTCTGGCCGAGTTCATCAAGATCAACAAGGTTCACATGGCTCTCGTGTTCATCCCCGACGACAAAGTCT
ACGCCAAGGTCAAGAACTTCACCATGTCAACTGGCCTGCTGACCCAATGCGTCACCCAGCGCAACGGCAG
CAACCGCGACGACCGCCGCAGAAAGGTGGTGGCCGACAAGTCCGTCATGCAGATGTTCTCTAAGCTCGGC
TACGATCCATGGGGCATCAACCTCAAGATGGCGCCCACCATGATCGTGGGACTCGACACGTTCCACTCGA
AAACGGGCAAGCGGTCCGTGCAGGCGTCCGTGTTCTCGATTAGCGCCAAGTTCTCCCAGTACATCAGCTT
CGTCAACAGCTCGAAGGGCAAGAACGAGTTCCACGAGAACCTGGCCAAGAACTTCCTGACGGCAATCAAC
ACGTTCCAGAGCAAGTTCAACACGATGCCTCAGCGCTTCATCATTTACCGCGACGGCGTGGGCGACTCGC
AGCTCGCCTTCACCAAGAAGTACGAGACGGAGGCCGTCATGAAGATGCTCGAGACGATCTACGAGAACCA
GCCGCTGCCGCAGATCCTCTACGTGATCGTCAAGAAGCGCATCAGCGTCAAGTTCTTCAAGGACGGCGGC
AACCCCAATCCGGGCACGATCGTCGACGAGAAGGTCGTCAAGCCGAACTTCTACGAATTCTATCTCGTGT
CCCAGAAAACTACCAAGGGAACGGCGTCACCGACCAACTACAACGTGCTCATGGACACCAAGATGACGAA
CAAGAAGACGAACGAGGTGGCGGCGATGGCGCCCAGCGTGCTGCAGCAAATCACGTACTCGCTCACGCAC
CTCTACTTCAACTGGATGGGCGGGTAGAATTGGCCGGGCCCGGTACCCAATTCGCCCTATAGTGAGTCGT
ATTACTTCCACATAACCCCTTGGGGCCTCTAAACGGGTCTTGAGGGGTTTTTTGAGGATCCCCTATAGTG
AGTCGTATTACATGGTCATAGCTGTTTCCTGGCAGCTCTGGCCCGTGTCTCAAAATCTCTGATGTTACAT
TGCACAAGATAAAAATATATCATCATGAACAATAAAACTGTCTGCTTACATAAACAGTAATACAAGGGGT
GTTATGAGCCATATTCAACGGGAAACGTCGAGGCCGCGATTAAATTCCAACATGGATGCTGATTTATATG
GGTATAAATGGGCTCGCGATAATGTCGGGCAATCAGGTGCGACAATCTATCGCTTGTATGGGAAGCCCGA
TGCGCCAGAGTTGTTTCTGAAACATGGCAAAGGTAGCGTTGCCAATGATGTTACAGATGAGATGGTCAGA
CTAAACTGGCTGACGGAATTTATGCCTCTTCCGACCATCAAGCATTTTATCCGTACTCCTGATGATGCAT
GGTTACTCACCACTGCGATCCCCGGAAAAACAGCATTCCAGGTATTAGAAGAATATCCTGATTCAGGTGA
AAATATTGTTGATGCGCTGGCAGTGTTCCTGCGCCGGTTGCATTCGATTCCTGTTTGTAATTGTCCTTTT
AACAGCGATCGCGTATTTCGTCTCGCTCAGGCGCAATCACGAATGAATAACGGTTTGGTTGATGCGAGTG
ATTTTGATGACGAGCGTAATGGCTGGCCTGTTGAACAAGTCTGGAAAGAAATGCATAAACTTTTGCCATT
CTCACCGGATTCAGTCGTCACTCATGGTGATTTCTCACTTGATAACCTTATTTTTGACGAGGGGAAATTA
ATAGGTTGTATTGATGTTGGACGAGTCGGAATCGCAGACCGATACCAGGATCTTGCCATCCTATGGAACT
GCCTCGGTGAGTTTTCTCCTTCATTACAGAAACGGCTTTTTCAAAAATATGGTATTGATAATCCTGATAT
GAATAAATTGCAGTTTCATTTGATGCTCGATGAGTTTTTCTAATCAGAATTGGTTAATTGGTTGTAACAC
TGGCAGAGCATTACGCTGACTTGACGGGACGGCGCAAGCTCATGACCAAAATCCCTTAACGTGAGTTACG
CGTCGTTCCACTGAGCGTCAGACCCCGTAGAAAAGATCAAAGGATCTTCTTGAGATCCTTTTTTTCTGCG
CGTAATCTGCTGCTTGCAAACAAAAAAACCACCGCTACCAGCGGTGGTTTGTTTGCCGGATCAAGAGCTA
CCAACTCTTTTTCCGAAGGTAACTGGCTTCAGCAGAGCGCAGATACCAAATACTGTTCTTCTAGTGTAGC
CGTAGTTAGGCCACCACTTCAAGAACTCTGTAGCACCGCCTACATACCTCGCTCTGCTAATCCTGTTACC
AGTGGCTGCTGCCAGTGGCGATAAGTCGTGTCTTACCGGGTTGGACTCAAGACGATAGTTACCGGATAAG
GCGCAGCGGTCGGGCTGAACGGGGGGTTCGTGCACACAGCCCAGCTTGGAGCGAACGACCTACACCGAAC
TGAGATACCTACAGCGTGAGCTATGAGAAAGCGCCACGCTTCCCGAAGGGAGAAAGGCGGACAGGTATCC
GGTAAGCGGCAGGGTCGGAACAGGAGAGCGCACGAGGGAGCTTCCAGGGGGAAACGCCTGGTATCTTTAT
AGTCCTGTCGGGTTTCGCCACCTCTGACTTGAGCGTCGATTTTTGTGATGCTCGTCAGGGGGGCGGAGCC
TATGGAAAAACGCCAGCAACGCGGCCTTTTTACGGTTCCTGGCCTTTTGCTGGCCTTTTGCTCACATGTT
CTTTCCTGCGTTATCCCCTGATTCTGTGGATAACCGTATTACCGCCTTTGAGTGAGCTGATACCGCTCGC
CGCAGCCGAACGACCGAGCGCAGCGAGTCAGTGAGCGAGGAAGCGGAAGAGCGCCCAATACGCAAACCGC
CTCTCCCCGCGCGTTGGCCGATTCATTAATGCAGCTGGCACGACAGGTTTCCCGACTGGAAAGCGGGCAG
TGAGCGCAACGCAATTAATACGCGTACCGCTAGCCAGGAAGAGTTTGTAGAAACGCAAAAAGGCCATCCG
TCAGGATGGCCTTCTGCTTAGTTTGATGCCTGGCAGTTTATGGCGGGCGTCCTGCCCGCCACCCTCCGGG
CCGTTGCTTCACAACGTTCAAATCCGCTCCCGGCGGATTTGTCCTACTCAGGAGAGCGTTCACCGACAAA
CAACAGATAAAACGAAAGGCCCAGTCTTCCGACTGAGCCTTTCGTTTTATTTGATGCCTGGCAGTTCCCT
ACTCTCGCGTTAACGCTAGCATGGATGTTTTCCCAGTCACGACGTT
